>Addgene plasmid #58777 | pX330A_D10A-1x7 | addgene full sequence | sequence record 192734 | Addgene NGS Result
AGGTACCCGTTACATAACTTACGGTAAATGGCCCGCCTGGCTGACCGCCCAACGACCCCCGCCCATTGAC
GTCAATAGTAACGCCAATAGGGACTTTCCATTGACGTCAATGGGTGGAGTATTTACGGTAAACTGCCCAC
TTGGCAGTACATCAAGTGTATCATATGCCAAGTACGCCCCCTATTGACGTCAATGACGGTAAATGGCCCG
CCTGGCATTGTGCCCAGTACATGACCTTATGGGACTTTCCTACTTGGCAGTACATCTACGTATTAGTCAT
CGCTATTACCATGGTCGAGGTGAGCCCCACGTTCTGCTTCACTCTCCCCATCTCCCCCCCCTCCCCACCC
CCAATTTTGTATTTATTTATTTTTTAATTATTTTGTGCAGCGATGGGGGCGGGGGGGGGGGGCGCGCGCC
AGGCGGGGCGGGGCGGGGCGAGGGGCGGGGCGGGGCGAGGCGGAGAGGTGCGGCGGCAGCCAATCAGAGC
GGCGCGCTCCGAAAGTTTCCTTTTATGGCGAGGCGGCGGCGGCGGCGGCCCTATAAAAAGCGAAGCGCGC
GGCGGGCGGGAGTCGCTGCGCGCTGCCTTCGCCCCGTGCCCCGCTCCGCCGCCGCCTCGCGCCGCCCGCC
CCGGCTCTGACTGACCGCGTTACTCCCACAGGTGAGCGGGCGGGACGGCCCTTCTCCTCCGGGCTGTAAT
TAGCTGAGCAAGAGGTAAGGGTTTAAGGGATGGTTGGTTGGTGGGGTATTAATGTTTAATTACCTGGAGC
ACCTGCCTGAAATCACTTTTTTTCAGGTTGGACCGGTGCCACCATGGACTATAAGGACCACGACGGAGAC
TACAAGGATCATGATATTGATTACAAAGACGATGACGATAAGATGGCCCCAAAGAAGAAGCGGAAGGTCG
GTATCCACGGAGTCCCAGCAGCCGACAAGAAGTACAGCATCGGCCTGGCCATCGGCACCAACTCTGTGGG
CTGGGCCGTGATCACCGACGAGTACAAGGTGCCCAGCAAGAAATTCAAGGTGCTGGGCAACACCGACCGG
CACAGCATCAAGAAGAACCTGATCGGAGCCCTGCTGTTCGACAGCGGCGAAACAGCCGAGGCCACCCGGC
TGAAGAGAACCGCCAGAAGAAGATACACCAGACGGAAGAACCGGATCTGCTATCTGCAAGAGATCTTCAG
CAACGAGATGGCCAAGGTGGACGACAGCTTCTTCCACAGACTGGAAGAGTCCTTCCTGGTGGAAGAGGAT
AAGAAGCACGAGCGGCACCCCATCTTCGGCAACATCGTGGACGAGGTGGCCTACCACGAGAAGTACCCCA
CCATCTACCACCTGAGAAAGAAACTGGTGGACAGCACCGACAAGGCCGACCTGCGGCTGATCTATCTGGC
CCTGGCCCACATGATCAAGTTCCGGGGCCACTTCCTGATCGAGGGCGACCTGAACCCCGACAACAGCGAC
GTGGACAAGCTGTTCATCCAGCTGGTGCAGACCTACAACCAGCTGTTCGAGGAAAACCCCATCAACGCCA
GCGGCGTGGACGCCAAGGCCATCCTGTCTGCCAGACTGAGCAAGAGCAGACGGCTGGAAAATCTGATCGC
CCAGCTGCCCGGCGAGAAGAAGAATGGCCTGTTCGGAAACCTGATTGCCCTGAGCCTGGGCCTGACCCCC
AACTTCAAGAGCAACTTCGACCTGGCCGAGGATGCCAAACTGCAGCTGAGCAAGGACACCTACGACGACG
ACCTGGACAACCTGCTGGCCCAGATCGGCGACCAGTACGCCGACCTGTTTCTGGCCGCCAAGAACCTGTC
CGACGCCATCCTGCTGAGCGACATCCTGAGAGTGAACACCGAGATCACCAAGGCCCCCCTGAGCGCCTCT
ATGATCAAGAGATACGACGAGCACCACCAGGACCTGACCCTGCTGAAAGCTCTCGTGCGGCAGCAGCTGC
CTGAGAAGTACAAAGAGATTTTCTTCGACCAGAGCAAGAACGGCTACGCCGGCTACATTGACGGCGGAGC
CAGCCAGGAAGAGTTCTACAAGTTCATCAAGCCCATCCTGGAAAAGATGGACGGCACCGAGGAACTGCTC
GTGAAGCTGAACAGAGAGGACCTGCTGCGGAAGCAGCGGACCTTCGACAACGGCAGCATCCCCCACCAGA
TCCACCTGGGAGAGCTGCACGCCATTCTGCGGCGGCAGGAAGATTTTTACCCATTCCTGAAGGACAACCG
GGAAAAGATCGAGAAGATCCTGACCTTCCGCATCCCCTACTACGTGGGCCCTCTGGCCAGGGGAAACAGC
AGATTCGCCTGGATGACCAGAAAGAGCGAGGAAACCATCACCCCCTGGAACTTCGAGGAAGTGGTGGACA
AGGGCGCTTCCGCCCAGAGCTTCATCGAGCGGATGACCAACTTCGATAAGAACCTGCCCAACGAGAAGGT
GCTGCCCAAGCACAGCCTGCTGTACGAGTACTTCACCGTGTATAACGAGCTGACCAAAGTGAAATACGTG
ACCGAGGGAATGAGAAAGCCCGCCTTCCTGAGCGGCGAGCAGAAAAAGGCCATCGTGGACCTGCTGTTCA
AGACCAACCGGAAAGTGACCGTGAAGCAGCTGAAAGAGGACTACTTCAAGAAAATCGAGTGCTTCGACTC
CGTGGAAATCTCCGGCGTGGAAGATCGGTTCAACGCCTCCCTGGGCACATACCACGATCTGCTGAAAATT
ATCAAGGACAAGGACTTCCTGGACAATGAGGAAAACGAGGACATTCTGGAAGATATCGTGCTGACCCTGA
CACTGTTTGAGGACAGAGAGATGATCGAGGAACGGCTGAAAACCTATGCCCACCTGTTCGACGACAAAGT
GATGAAGCAGCTGAAGCGGCGGAGATACACCGGCTGGGGCAGGCTGAGCCGGAAGCTGATCAACGGCATC
CGGGACAAGCAGTCCGGCAAGACAATCCTGGATTTCCTGAAGTCCGACGGCTTCGCCAACAGAAACTTCA
TGCAGCTGATCCACGACGACAGCCTGACCTTTAAAGAGGACATCCAGAAAGCCCAGGTGTCCGGCCAGGG
CGATAGCCTGCACGAGCACATTGCCAATCTGGCCGGCAGCCCCGCCATTAAGAAGGGCATCCTGCAGACA
GTGAAGGTGGTGGACGAGCTCGTGAAAGTGATGGGCCGGCACAAGCCCGAGAACATCGTGATCGAAATGG
CCAGAGAGAACCAGACCACCCAGAAGGGACAGAAGAACAGCCGCGAGAGAATGAAGCGGATCGAAGAGGG
CATCAAAGAGCTGGGCAGCCAGATCCTGAAAGAACACCCCGTGGAAAACACCCAGCTGCAGAACGAGAAG
CTGTACCTGTACTACCTGCAGAATGGGCGGGATATGTACGTGGACCAGGAACTGGACATCAACCGGCTGT
CCGACTACGATGTGGACCATATCGTGCCTCAGAGCTTTCTGAAGGACGACTCCATCGACAACAAGGTGCT
GACCAGAAGCGACAAGAACCGGGGCAAGAGCGACAACGTGCCCTCCGAAGAGGTCGTGAAGAAGATGAAG
AACTACTGGCGGCAGCTGCTGAACGCCAAGCTGATTACCCAGAGAAAGTTCGACAATCTGACCAAGGCCG
AGAGAGGCGGCCTGAGCGAACTGGATAAGGCCGGCTTCATCAAGAGACAGCTGGTGGAAACCCGGCAGAT
CACAAAGCACGTGGCACAGATCCTGGACTCCCGGATGAACACTAAGTACGACGAGAATGACAAGCTGATC
CGGGAAGTGAAAGTGATCACCCTGAAGTCCAAGCTGGTGTCCGATTTCCGGAAGGATTTCCAGTTTTACA
AAGTGCGCGAGATCAACAACTACCACCACGCCCACGACGCCTACCTGAACGCCGTCGTGGGAACCGCCCT
GATCAAAAAGTACCCTAAGCTGGAAAGCGAGTTCGTGTACGGCGACTACAAGGTGTACGACGTGCGGAAG
ATGATCGCCAAGAGCGAGCAGGAAATCGGCAAGGCTACCGCCAAGTACTTCTTCTACAGCAACATCATGA
ACTTTTTCAAGACCGAGATTACCCTGGCCAACGGCGAGATCCGGAAGCGGCCTCTGATCGAGACAAACGG
CGAAACCGGGGAGATCGTGTGGGATAAGGGCCGGGATTTTGCCACCGTGCGGAAAGTGCTGAGCATGCCC
CAAGTGAATATCGTGAAAAAGACCGAGGTGCAGACAGGCGGCTTCAGCAAAGAGTCTATCCTGCCCAAGA
GGAACAGCGATAAGCTGATCGCCAGAAAGAAGGACTGGGACCCTAAGAAGTACGGCGGCTTCGACAGCCC
CACCGTGGCCTATTCTGTGCTGGTGGTGGCCAAAGTGGAAAAGGGCAAGTCCAAGAAACTGAAGAGTGTG
AAAGAGCTGCTGGGGATCACCATCATGGAAAGAAGCAGCTTCGAGAAGAATCCCATCGACTTTCTGGAAG
CCAAGGGCTACAAAGAAGTGAAAAAGGACCTGATCATCAAGCTGCCTAAGTACTCCCTGTTCGAGCTGGA
AAACGGCCGGAAGAGAATGCTGGCCTCTGCCGGCGAACTGCAGAAGGGAAACGAACTGGCCCTGCCCTCC
AAATATGTGAACTTCCTGTACCTGGCCAGCCACTATGAGAAGCTGAAGGGCTCCCCCGAGGATAATGAGC
AGAAACAGCTGTTTGTGGAACAGCACAAGCACTACCTGGACGAGATCATCGAGCAGATCAGCGAGTTCTC
CAAGAGAGTGATCCTGGCCGACGCTAATCTGGACAAAGTGCTGTCCGCCTACAACAAGCACCGGGATAAG
CCCATCAGAGAGCAGGCCGAGAATATCATCCACCTGTTTACCCTGACCAATCTGGGAGCCCCTGCCGCCT
TCAAGTACTTTGACACCACCATCGACCGGAAGAGGTACACCAGCACCAAAGAGGTGCTGGACGCCACCCT
GATCCACCAGAGCATCACCGGCCTGTACGAGACACGGATCGACCTGTCTCAGCTGGGAGGCGACAAAAGG
CCGGCGGCCACGAAAAAGGCCGGCCAGGCAAAAAAGAAAAAGTAAGAATTCCTAGAGCTCGCTGATCAGC
CTCGACTGTGCCTTCTAGTTGCCAGCCATCTGTTGTTTGCCCCTCCCCCGTGCCTTCCTTGACCCTGGAA
GGTGCCACTCCCACTGTCCTTTCCTAATAAAATGAGGAAATTGCATCGCATTGTCTGAGTAGGTGTCATT
CTATTCTGGGGGGTGGGGTGGGGCAGGACAGCAAGGGGGAGGATTGGGAAGAGAATAGCAGGCATGCTGG
GGAGCGGCCGCAGGAACCCCTAGTGATGGAGTTGGCCACTCCCTCTCTGCGCGCTCGCTCGCTCACTGAG
GCCGGGCGACCAAAGGTCGCCCGACGCCCGGGCTTTGCCCGGGCGGCCTCAGTGAGCGAGCGAGCGCGCA
GCTGCCTGCAGGGGCGCCTGATGCGGTATTTTCTCCTTACGCATCTGTGCGGTATTTCACACCGCATA
[95 nt withheld, positions 5529-5623]
T
[46 nt withheld, positions 5625-5670]
C
[141 nt withheld, positions 5672-5812]
CCTTTGACGTTGGAGTCCACGTTCTTT
[37 nt withheld, positions 5840-5876]
ACTCTATCTCGGGCTATTCTTTTGATTTATAAGGGATTTTGCCGATTTCGGTCTATTGGTTAAAAAATGA
GCTGATTTAACAAAAATTTAACGCGAATTTTAACAAAATATTAACGTTTACAATTTTATGGTGCACTCTC
AGTACAATCTGCTCTGATGCCGCATAGTTAAGCCAGCCCCGACACCCGCCAACACCCGCTGACGCGCCCT
GACGGGCTTGTCTGCTCCCGGCATCCGCTTACAGACAAGCTGTGACCGTCTCCGGGAGCTGCATGTGTCA
GAGGTTTTCACCGTCATCACCGAAACGCGCGAGACGAAAGGGCCTCGTGATACGCCTATTTTTATAGGTT
AATGTCATGATAATAATGGTTTCTTAGACGTCAGGTGGCACTTTTCGGGGAAATGTGCGCGGAACCCCTA
TTTGTTTATTTTTCTAAATACATTCAAATATGTATCCGCTCATGAGACAATAACCCTGATAAATGCTTCA
ATAATATTGAAAAAGGAAGAGTATGAGTATTCAACATTTCCGTGTCGCCCTTATTCCCTTTTTTGCGGCA
TTTTGCCTTCCTGTTTTTGCTCACCCAGAAACGCTGGTGAAAGTAAAAGATGCTGAAGATCAGTTGGGTG
CACGAGTGGGTTACATCGAACTGGATCTCAACAGCGGTAAGATCCTTGAGAGTTTTCGCCCCGAAGAACG
TTTTCCAATGATGAGCACTTTTAAAGTTCTGCTATGTGGCGCGGTATTATCCCGTATTGACGCCGGGCAA
GAGCAACTCGGTCGCCGCATACACTATTCTCAGAATGACTTGGTTGAGTACTCACCAGTCACAGAAAAGC
ATCTTACGGATGGCATGACAGTAAGAGAATTATGCAGTGCTGCCATAACCATGAGTGATAACACTGCGGC
CAACTTACTTCTGACAACGATCGGAGGACCGAAGGAGCTAACCGCTTTTTTGCACAACATGGGGGATCAT
GTAACTCGCCTTGATCGTTGGGAACCGGAGCTGAATGAAGCCATACCAAACGACGAGCGTGACACCACGA
TGCCTGTAGCAATGGCAACAACGTTGCGCAAACTATTAACTGGCGAACTACTTACTCTAGCTTCCCGGCA
ACAATTAATAGACTGGATGGAGGCGGATAAAGTTGCAGGACCACTTCTGCGCTCGGCCCTTCCGGCTGGC
TGGTTTATTGCTGATAAATCTGGAGCCGGTGAGCGTGGAAGCCGCGGTATCATTGCAGCACTGGGGCCAG
ATGGTAAGCCCTCCCGTATCGTAGTTATCTACACGACGGGGAGTCAGGCAACTATGGATGAACGAAATAG
ACAGATCGCTGAGATAGGTGCCTCACTGATTAAGCATTGGTAACTGTCAGACCAAGTTTACTCATATATA
CTTTAGATTGATTTAAAACTTCATTTTTAATTTAAAAGGATCTAGGTGAAGATCCTTTTTGATAATCTCA
TGACCAAAATCCCTTAACGTGAGTTTTCGTTCCACTGAGCGTCAGACCCCGTAGAAAAGATCAAAGGATC
TTCTTGAGATCCTTTTTTTCTGCGCGTAATCTGCTGCTTGCAAACAAAAAAACCACCGCTACCAGCGGTG
GTTTGTTTGCCGGATCAAGAGCTACCAACTCTTTTTCCGAAGGTAACTGGCTTCAGCAGAGCGCAGATAC
CAAATACTGTTCTTCTAGTGTAGCCGTAGTTAGGCCACCACTTCAAGAACTCTGTAGCACCGCCTACATA
CCTCGCTCTGCTAATCCTGTTACCAGTGGCTGCTGCCAGTGGCGATAAGTCGTGTCTTACCGGGTTGGAC
TCAAGACGATAGTTACCGGATAAGGCGCAGCGGTCGGGCTGAACGGGGGGTTCGTGCACACAGCCCAGCT
TGGAGCGAACGACCTACACCGAACTGAGATACCTACAGCGTGAGCTATGAGAAAGCGCCACGCTTCCCGA
AGGGAGAAAGGCGGACAGGTATCCGGTAAGCGGCAGGGTCGGAACAGGAGAGCGCACGAGGGAGCTTCCA
GGGGGAAACGCCTGGTATCTTTATAGTCCTGTCGGGTTTCGCCACCTCTGACTTGAGCGTCGATTTTTGT
GATGCTCGTCAGGGGGGCGGAGCCTATGGAAAAACGCCAGCAACGCGGCCTTTTTACGGTTCCTGGCCTT
TTGCTGGCCTTTTGCTCACATGTGAGGGCCTATTTCCCATGATTCCTTCATATTTGCATATACGATACAA
GGCTGTTAGAGAGATAATTGGAATTAATTTGACTGTAAACACAAAGATATTAGTACAAAATACGTGACGT
AGAAAGTAATAATTTCTTGGGTAGTTTGCAGTTTTAAAATTATGTTTTAAAATGGACTATCATATGCTTA
CCGTAACTTGAAAGTATTTCGATTTCTTGGCTTTATATATCTTGTGGAAAGGACGAAACACCGGGTCTTC
GAGAAGACCTGTTTTAGAGCTAGAAATAGCAAGTTAAAATAAGGCTAGTCCGTTATCAACTTGAAAAAGT
GGCACCGAGTCGGTGCTTTTTTGTTTTAGAGCTAGAAATAGCAAGTTAAAATAAGGCTAGTCCGTTTTTA
GCGCGTGCGCCAATTCTGCAGACAAATGGCTCTAGAGACCGGCGCCGCTACAGGGCGCGTCCCATTCGCC
ATTCAGGCTGCGCAACTGTTGGGAAGGGCGATCGGTGCGGGCCTCTTCGCTATTACGCCAGCTGGCGAAA
GGGGGATGTGCTGCAAGGCGATTAAGTTGGGTAACGCCAGGGTTTTCCCAGTCACGACGTTGTAAAACGA
CGGCCAGTGAGCGCGCGTAATACGACTCACTATAGGGCGAATTGGGTACCGGGCCCCCCCTCGAGGTCCT
CCAGCTTTTGTTCCCTTTAGTGAGGGTTAATTGCGCGCTTGGCGTAATCATGGTCATAGCTGTTTCCTGT
GTGAAATTGTTATCCGCTCACAATTCCACACAACATACGAGCCGGAAGCATAAAGTGTAAAGCCTGGGGT
GCCTAATGAGTGAGCTAACTCACATTAATTGCGTTGCGCTCACTGCCCGCTTTCCACCGGTGGTCTCT
Features (pLannotate 1.2.2; 26 found; start..end, strand, type, name):
      8..293     +  enhancer       CMV enhancer: human cytomegalovirus immediate early enhancer; contains an 18-bp deletion relative to the standard CMV enhancer
    295..568     +  promoter       chicken β-actin promoter: No description available
    569..796     +  intron         hybrid intron: hybrid between chicken β-actin (CBA) and minute virus of mice (MMV) introns (Gray et al., 2011)
    934..2535    +  CDS            dCas9(N): N-terminal portion of catalytically inactive Streptococcus pyogenes dCas9 carrying the D10A mutation (Zetsche et al., 2015)
   2536..5034    +  CDS            Cas9(C): C-terminal portion of Streptococcus pyogenes Cas9 (Zetsche et al., 2015)
   5035..5082    +  CDS            nucleoplasmin NLS: bipartite nuclear localization signal from nucleoplasmin
   5116..5227    +  polyA_signal   bGH poly(A) signal: bovine growth hormone polyadenylation signal
   5332..5472    +  repeat_region  AAV2 ITR: inverted terminal repeat of adeno-associated virus serotype 2 inverted
   5477..5528    -  misc_feature   bom (fragment): basis of mobility region from pBR322
   5547..6002    +  rep_origin     f1 ori (sequence partly withheld): f1 bacteriophage origin of replication; arrow indicates direction of (+) strand synthesis
   6003..6052    -  misc_feature   bom (fragment): basis of mobility region from pBR322
   6154..6189    -  CDS            rop (fragment): Rop protein, which maintains plasmids at low copy number; rop
   6284..6388    +  promoter       AmpR promoter: bla
   6389..7249    +  CDS            AmpR: β-lactamase; bla; confers resistance to ampicillin, carbenicillin, and related antibiotics
   7420..8008    +  rep_origin     ori: high-copy-number ColE1/pMB1/pBR322/pUC origin of replication
   8070..8310    +  promoter       U6 promoter: RNA polymerase III promoter for human U6 snRNA
   8337..8412    +  misc_RNA       gRNA scaffold: guide RNA scaffold for the Streptococcus pyogenes CRISPR/Cas9 system
   8419..8462    +  misc_RNA       gRNA scaffold (fragment): guide RNA scaffold for the Streptococcus pyogenes CRISPR/Cas9 system
   8508..8526    -  rep_origin     f1 ori (fragment): f1 bacteriophage origin of replication; arrow indicates direction of (+) strand synthesis
   8531..8686    -  CDS            lacZα (fragment): LacZα fragment of β-galactosidase; lacZ fragment
   8694..8712    +  promoter       T7 promoter: promoter for bacteriophage T7 RNA polymerase
   8721..8744    -  misc_feature   MCS (fragment): pBluescript multiple cloning site
   8760..8778    -  promoter       T3 promoter: promoter for bacteriophage T3 RNA polymerase
   8823..8839    -  protein_bind   lac operator: The lac repressor binds to the lac operator to inhibit transcription in E. coli. This inhibition can be relieved by adding lactose or isopropyl-β-D-thiogalactopyranoside (IPTG). lac repressor encoded by lacI
   8847..8877    -  promoter       lac promoter: promoter for the E. coli lac operon
   8892..8913    -  protein_bind   CAP binding site: CAP binding activates transcription in the presence of cAMP. E. coli catabolite activator protein
