[The description below was written by a language model from this plasmid's Addgene catalogue record and pLannotate feature annotations shown in this document.]
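Description:
pX330A_D10A-1x7 is a high-copy, pUC-origin mammalian expression plasmid for CRISPR genome engineering that carries both a Cas9 nickase and a guide RNA cassette on one vector. It is partly derived from an earlier pX330-type plasmid. In bacteria it is maintained through the ColE1/pUC origin and selected with ampicillin via the β-lactamase gene. An f1 phage origin and a single AAV2 ITR are also annotated, apparently as backbone remnants, since one ITR alone would not support AAV packaging.

The main payload is human codon-optimised Streptococcus pyogenes Cas9 carrying the D10A mutation, which inactivates the RuvC domain so the enzyme nicks one strand rather than making a double-strand break. It is driven by the CBh promoter, seen in the feature table as a CMV enhancer, chicken β-actin promoter and hybrid CBA/MVM intron. The coding region ends in a nucleoplasmin nuclear localisation signal followed by a bGH polyadenylation signal. The catalogue lists an N-terminal 3xFLAG tag, which the feature table does not annotate separately. The annotation tool labels the N-terminal half as "dCas9(N)", but only D10A is recorded, consistent with a nickase.

A human U6 RNA polymerase III promoter precedes an S. pyogenes gRNA scaffold for expressing a user-supplied guide. Downstream lie a partial second scaffold and a lacZα/lac promoter fragment with T7 and T3 promoters. This looks like a stuffer or acceptor region for adding further guide cassettes, in keeping with the associated all-in-one multiplex system, though the record does not state the cloning method or explain the "1x7" designation. The plasmid is used to express nickase and gRNA in mammalian cells, for example in paired-nicking strategies.
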