Addgene plasmid #58777: pX330A_D10A-1x7
Purpose: Expresses Cas9 nickase and gRNA
Depositing lab: Takashi Yamamoto. Depositing organization: Hiroshima University. Publication: Multiplex genome engineering in human cells using all-in-one CRISPR/Cas9 vector system. Sakuma T, Nishikawa A, Kume S, Chayama K, Yamamoto T. Sci Rep. 2014 Jun 23;4:5400. doi: 10.1038/srep05400. PubMed 24954249.
Backbone
  Vector backbone: pUC ori vector
  Vector type: Mammalian Expression, CRISPR
Growth in bacteria
  Bacterial resistance: Ampicillin, 100 μg/mL
  Growth temperature: 37°C
  Growth strain: Stbl3
  Copy number: High Copy
Gene/Insert
  Gene/Insert name: humanized S. pyogenes Cas9 (D10A) nickase (alt names: SpCas9n (D10A); hSpCas9n (D10A))
  Species: S. pyogenes
  Insert size (bp): 4272
  Mutation: D10A nickase-converting mutation
  Promoter: CBh
  Tag / fusion protein: 3xFLAG (N terminal on insert)
  Cloning method: Unknown
  Sequencing primers: 5′ attacctggagcacctgcctg
Resource information
  A portion of this plasmid was derived from a plasmid made by: Feng Zhang
Terms and licenses: Academic/Nonprofit Terms; Industry Terms: Not Available to Industry
How to cite: pX330A_D10A-1x7 was a gift from Takashi Yamamoto (Addgene plasmid # 58777 ; http://n2t.net/addgene:58777 ; RRID:Addgene_58777)
