>Addgene plasmid #58777 | pX330A_D10A-1x7 | addgene partial sequence | sequence record 95564 | T7 5'-TAATACGACTCACTATAGGG-3'
TTTTGTTCCCTTTAGTGAGGGTTAATTGCGCGCTTGGCGTAATCATGGTCATAGCTGTTTCCTGTGTGAA
ATTGTTATCCGCTCACAATTCCACACAACATACGAGCCGGAAGCATAAAGTGTAAAGCCTGGGGTGCCTA
ATGAGTGAGCTAACTCACATTAATTGCGTTGCGCTCACTGCCCGCTTTCCACCGGTGGTCTCTAGGTACC
CGTTACATAACTTACGGTAAATGGCCCGCCTGGCTGACCGCCCAACGACCCCCGCCCATTGACGTCAATA
GTAACGCCAATAGGGACTTTCCATTGACGTCAATGGGTGGAGTATTTACGGTAAACTGCCCACTTGGCAG
TACATCAAGTGTATCATATGCCAAGTACGCCCCCTATTGACGTCAATGACGGT
