>Addgene plasmid #58777 | pX330A_D10A-1x7 | addgene partial sequence | sequence record 95568 | CAGenhancer-F 5'-GGGCGTACTTGGCATATGAT-3'
AATACTCCACCCATTGACGTCAATGGAAAGTCCCTATTGGCGTTACTATTGACGTCAATGGGCGGGGGTC
GTTGGGCGGTCAGCCAGGCGGGCCATTTACCGTAAGTTATGTAACGGGTACCTAGAGACCACCGGTGGAA
AGCGGGCAGTGAGCGCAACGCAATTAATGTGAGTTAGCTCACTCATTAGGCACCCCAGGCTTTACACTTT
ATGCTTCCGGCTCGTATGTTGTGTGGAATTGTGAGCGGATAACAATTTCACACAGGAAACAGCTATGACC
ATGATTACGCCAAGCGCGCAATTAACCCTCACTAAAGGGAACAAAAGCTGGAGGACCTCGAGGGGGGGCC
CGGTACCCAATTCGCCCTATAGTGAGTCGTATTACGCGCGCTCACTGGCCGTCGTTTTACAACGTCGTGA
CTGGGAAAACCCTGGCGTTACCCAACTTAATCGCCTTGCAGCACATCCCCCTTTCGCCAGCTGGCGTAAT
AGCGAAGAGGCCCGCACCGATCGCCCTTCCCAACAGTTGCGCAGCCTGAATGGCGAATGGGACGCGCCCT
GTAGCGGCGCCGGTCTCTAGAGCCATTTGTCTGCAGAATTGGCGCACGCGCTAAAAACGGACTA
