>Addgene plasmid #58777 | pX330A_D10A-1x7 | addgene partial sequence | sequence record 95571 | hSpCas9-R1 5'-CGCTCGTGCTTCTTATCCTC-3'
CTGTCGTCCACCTTGGCCATCTCGTTGCTGAAGATCTCTTGCAGATAGCAGATCCGGTTCTTCCGTCTGG
TGTATCTTCTTCTGGCGGTTCTCTTCAGCCGGGTGGCCTCGGCTGTTTCGCCGCTGTCGAACAGCAGGGC
TCCGATCAGGTTCTTCTTGATGCTGTGCCGGTCGGTGTTGCCCAGCACCTTGAATTTCTTGCTGGGCACC
TTGTACTCGTCGGTGATCACGGCCCAGCCCACAGAGTTGGTGCCGATGGCCAGGCCGATGCTGTACTTCT
TGTCGGCTGCTGGGACTCCGTGGATACCGACCTTCCGCTTCTTCTTTGGGGCCATCTTATCGTCATCGTC
TTTGTAATCAATATCATGATCCTTGTAGTCTCCGTCGTGGTCCTTATAGTCCATGGTGGCACCGGTCCAA
CCTGAAAAAAAGTGATTTCAGGCAGGTGCTCCAGGTAATTAAACATTAATACCCCACCAACCAACCATCC
CTTAAACCCTTACCTCTTGCTCA
